>Addgene plasmid #241057 | pDMJ2-SARS-CoV-2-Spike (BA.2.12.1) | addgene full sequence | sequence record 486182 | Addgene NGS Result
ATGTTCGTGTTTCTGGTTCTTCTTCCCCTGGTGTCTAGTCAGTGCGTCAACTTGATCACGCGAACACAGA
GCTACACCAATTCCTTTACACGAGGCGTCTACTATCCCGACAAGGTGTTCCGAAGCAGTGTTTTGCACTC
CACGCAGGACCTTTTCTTGCCCTTCTTCTCAAATGTGACTTGGTTTCATGCAATACACGTATCCGGGACT
AATGGCACTAAGAGATTCGACAATCCCGTGTTGCCTTTTAACGACGGCGTGTATTTTGCCAGTACAGAAA
AGAGCAATATTATCCGGGGATGGATCTTCGGCACGACTCTGGATAGTAAAACACAATCCCTGCTGATCGT
GAATAATGCGACAAACGTCGTCATAAAAGTCTGCGAGTTCCAGTTCTGCAACGACCCTTTCCTCGACGTG
TATTACCATAAGAACAATAAATCTTGGATGGAAAGTGAGTTTCGCGTGTACTCCAGTGCAAATAACTGTA
CTTTTGAGTACGTAAGCCAGCCTTTCCTGATGGACCTCGAAGGGAAACAGGGGAACTTTAAGAACCTGCG
CGAATTCGTGTTCAAGAACATCGACGGTTATTTTAAAATATACAGCAAGCACACCCCTATTAACCTGGGC
AGAGATTTGCCACAAGGTTTTAGCGCCCTGGAACCCCTCGTGGACCTTCCTATCGGCATCAACATCACGC
GCTTCCAAACTCTGCTCGCACTGCATCGGTCTTATCTGACCCCTGGAGATTCATCCTCAGGATGGACCGC
GGGTGCTGCTGCATATTATGTGGGATATCTGCAGCCTAGGACCTTCCTGCTCAAATACAACGAGAACGGC
ACCATCACTGACGCTGTTGATTGCGCGCTGGACCCATTGTCTGAAACCAAATGCACACTGAAAAGCTTCA
CAGTCGAGAAGGGCATTTACCAGACGAGCAACTTCAGAGTTCAGCCCACAGAGAGCATCGTTCGCTTCCC
CAACATTACCAATTTGTGCCCATTCGACGAGGTCTTTAACGCAACTAGATTTGCCAGTGTTTACGCCTGG
AACAGGAAACGGATATCCAATTGCGTGGCCGATTACAGCGTACTGTACAATTTCGCTCCCTTTTTCGCCT
TTAAATGCTACGGTGTCTCCCCTACGAAGCTGAATGATCTGTGCTTTACTAATGTCTATGCGGACAGCTT
CGTTATTAGAGGTAACGAGGTCAGCCAAATCGCCCCAGGGCAGACTGGAAACATAGCCGACTACAATTAC
AAACTGCCAGATGATTTCACCGGCTGCGTCATCGCCTGGAACTCCAATAAGCTCGATAGTAAAGTGGGCG
GCAATTACAACTATCAGTATAGGCTGTTTCGAAAGAGCAACCTGAAACCTTTTGAGCGGGACATTTCAAC
AGAGATCTACCAGGCCGGAAACAAGCCCTGCAACGGGGTCGCCGGGTTCAATTGTTACTTCCCGCTGCGG
AGCTATGGATTTCGGCCGACTTACGGCGTTGGCCACCAGCCATATCGGGTGGTGGTGCTGTCATTTGAGC
TGCTTCATGCGCCTGCTACAGTATGTGGGCCTAAAAAGTCTACCAATCTGGTGAAAAATAAGTGCGTGAA
CTTCAACTTCAATGGCCTCACCGGGACAGGCGTGTTGACAGAATCCAATAAGAAATTCCTGCCATTCCAG
CAGTTCGGCAGGGATATCGCAGACACGACCGATGCGGTGCGAGATCCCCAGACATTGGAGATTCTGGACA
TTACTCCTTGTTCTTTTGGAGGAGTGAGTGTTATTACTCCCGGCACAAATACCTCAAATCAAGTCGCTGT
GCTGTATCAAGGTGTAAACTGTACCGAGGTCCCCGTGGCTATTCACGCCGACCAGCTGACCCCAACATGG
CGGGTATACAGCACCGGTTCTAATGTATTCCAGACCAGAGCCGGCTGCCTCATTGGAGCCGAGTACGTGA
ACAACTCTTATGAATGTGATATACCGATTGGAGCAGGTATCTGCGCCTCTTATCAGACCCAGACAAAGAG
CCACAGAAGGGCTAGGAGCGTGGCCTCCCAGTCCATAATCGCCTATACAATGTCACTGGGGGCTGAAAAT
CTGGTGGCATACAGTAACAACTCTATCGCTATCCCCACAAATTTTACCATCTCTGTGACTACAGAGATCC
TGCCAGTGTCTATGACTAAAACCTCCGTGGACTGTACCATGTACATCTGTGGTGATAGCACCGAATGTTC
CAACCTGCTCCTGCAGTACGGCAGCTTCTGCACACAGCTGAAGAGGGCACTGACAGGAATCGCCGTCGAA
CAGGATAAGAACACTCAGGAGGTGTTTGCGCAGGTTAAGCAGATTTACAAGACGCCACCAATCAAGTACT
TCGGTGGGTTCAATTTCTCTCAAATTCTGCCTGATCCTTCTAAGCCATCTAAGCGGAGCTTTATAGAGGA
TTTGCTCTTTAATAAGGTGACCCTCGCCGATGCTGGATTTATTAAGCAGTATGGCGACTGTTTGGGAGAC
ATTGCTGCTCGCGATCTGATATGTGCCCAGAAATTCAACGGGCTGACCGTACTCCCACCGCTGCTCACTG
ATGAGATGATCGCACAATATACCAGCGCCCTGCTGGCCGGCACTATTACATCCGGCTGGACGTTCGGAGC
AGGAGCCGCACTGCAAATACCTTTTGCCATGCAGATGGCATATCGCTTCAATGGGATCGGGGTGACCCAG
AACGTCCTGTACGAAAACCAGAAACTTATCGCTAACCAGTTCAATTCCGCCATTGGTAAAATCCAGGACA
GCTTGAGTTCCACAGCCAGCGCCCTCGGGAAATTGCAAGATGTAGTCAATCACAATGCACAAGCCCTGAA
TACTCTCGTCAAGCAACTGTCATCCAAGTTCGGTGCTATATCCTCCGTGCTGAATGATATCCTTAGTAGA
TTGGATAAGGTGGAGGCAGAAGTCCAGATCGACCGGCTTATTACTGGAAGGCTGCAGAGTCTGCAGACGT
ACGTCACGCAGCAGCTTATCAGAGCCGCCGAGATTAGAGCATCTGCGAATCTGGCTGCTACAAAGATGAG
TGAATGCGTGCTCGGGCAATCAAAGCGGGTCGACTTTTGTGGGAAGGGGTACCACCTCATGAGCTTCCCC
CAATCCGCCCCACATGGCGTTGTGTTCCTGCATGTTACTTACGTTCCCGCTCAAGAGAAGAACTTTACTA
CCGCTCCGGCGATCTGCCACGACGGTAAGGCACACTTTCCACGCGAAGGCGTCTTTGTTAGCAATGGAAC
ACACTGGTTTGTTACCCAGAGGAACTTTTATGAGCCCCAGATAATCACAACCGACAACACATTCGTATCT
GGGAACTGTGACGTAGTTATTGGGATCGTGAACAACACCGTGTACGATCCTCTCCAACCGGAACTTGACT
CTTTCAAGGAGGAACTGGATAAGTACTTTAAGAATCACACCTCACCCGATGTTGACCTCGGCGACATTTC
AGGAATTAATGCTAGCGTGGTGAACATCCAGAAAGAGATTGATAGACTTAACGAAGTGGCCAAGAACCTC
AACGAATCACTTATTGACCTGCAGGAGCTGGGAAAATATGAGCAGTACATTAAATGGCCTTGGTACATTT
GGCTGGGCTTTATAGCAGGCCTGATCGCTATCGTCATGGTGACCATCATGCTTTGTTGTATGACTAGCTG
CTGCAGCTGCCTCAAGGGCTGTTGTAGCTGCGGCTCTTGCTGTAAATAATGATGAGGATCCAGATCTGCT
GTGCCTTCTAGTTGCCAGCCATCTGTTGTTTGCCCCTCCCCCGTGCCTTCCTTGACCCTGGAAGGTGCCA
CTCCCACTGTCCTTTCCTAATAAAATGAGGAAATTGCATCGCATTGTCTGAGTAGGTGTCATTCTATTCT
GGGGGGTGGGGTGGGGCAGGACAGCAAGGGGGAGGATTGGGAAGACAATAGCAGGCATGCTGGGGATGCG
GTGGGCTCTATGGGTACCCAGGTGCTGAAGAATTGACCCGGTTCCTCCTGGGCCAGAAAGAAGCAGGCAC
ATCCCCTTCTCTGTGACACACCCTGTCCACGCCCCTGGTTCTTAGTTCCAGCCCCACTCATAGGACACTC
ATAGCTCAGGAGGGCTCCGCCTTCAATCCCACCCGCTAAAGTACTTGGAGCGGTCTCTCCCTCCCTCATC
AGCCCACCAAACCAAACCTAGCCTCCAAGAGTGGGAAGAAATTAAAGCAAGATAGGCTATTAAGTGCAGA
GGGAGAGAAAATGCCTCCAACATGTGAGGAAGTAATGAGAGAAATCATAGAATTTTAAGGCCATGATTTA
AGGCCAATCGGAAAGAACATGTGAGCAAAAGGCCAGCAAAAGGCCAGGAACCGTAAAAAGGCCGCGTTGC
TGGCGTTTTTCCATAGGCTCCGCCCCCCTGACGAGCATCACAAAAATCGACGCTCAAGTCAGAGGTGGCG
AAACCCGACAGGACTATAAAGATACCAGGCGTTTCCCCCTGGAAGCTCCCTCGTGCGCTCTCCTGTTCCG
ACCCTGCCGCTTACCGGATACCTGTCCGCCTTTCTCCCTTCGGGAAGCGTGGCGCTTTCTCATAGCTCAC
GCTGTAGGTATCTCAGTTCGGTGTAGGTCGTTCGCTCCAAGCTGGGCTGTGTGCACGAACCCCCCGTTCA
GCCCGACCGCTGCGCCTTATCCGGTAACTATCGTCTTGAGTCCAACCCGGTAAGACACGACTTATCGCCA
CTGGCAGCAGCCACTGGTAACAGGATTAGCAGAGCGAGGTATGTAGGCGGTGCTACAGAGTTCTTGAAGT
GGTGGCCTAACTACGGCTACACTAGAAGAACAGTATTTGGTATCTGCGCTCTGCTGAAGCCAGTTACCTT
CGGAAAAAGAGTTGGTAGCTCTTGATCCGGCAAACAAACCACCGCTGGTAGCGGTGGTTTTTTTGTTTGC
AAGCAGCAGATTACGCGCAGAAAAAAAGGATCTCAAGAAGATCCTTTGATCTTTTCTACGGGGTCTGACG
CTCAGTGGAACGAAAACTCACGTTAAGGGATTTTGGTCATGAGATTATCAAAAAGGATCTTCACCTAGAT
CCTTTTAAATTAAAAATGAAGTTTTAAATCAATCTAAAGTATATATGAGTAAACTTGGTCTGACAGTTAC
CAATGCTTAATCAGTGAGGCACCTATCTCAGCGATCTGTCTATTTCGTTCATCCATAGTTGCCTGACTCC
CCGTCGTGTAGATAACTACGATACGGGAGGGCTTACCATCTGGCCCCAGTGCTGCAATGATACCGCGAGA
CCCACGCTCACCGGCTCCAGATTTATCAGCAATAAACCAGCCAGCCGGAAGGGCCGAGCGCAGAAGTGGT
CCTGCAACTTTATCCGCCTCCATCCAGTCTATTAATTGTTGCCGGGAAGCTAGAGTAAGTAGTTCGCCAG
TTAATAGTTTGCGCAACGTTGTTGCCATTGCTACAGGCATCGTGGTGTCACGCTCGTCGTTTGGTATGGC
TTCATTCAGCTCCGGTTCCCAACGATCAAGGCGAGTTACATGATCCCCCATGTTGTGCAAAAAAGCGGTT
AGCTCCTTCGGTCCTCCGATCGTTGTCAGAAGTAAGTTGGCCGCAGTGTTATCACTCATGGTTATGGCAG
CACTGCATAATTCTCTTACTGTCATGCCATCCGTAAGATGCTTTTCTGTGACTGGTGAGTACTCAACCAA
GTCATTCTGAGAATAGTGTATGCGGCGACCGAGTTGCTCTTGCCCGGCGTCAATACGGGATAATACCGCG
CCACATAGCAGAACTTTAAAAGTGCTCATCATTGGAAAACGTTCTTCGGGGCGAAAACTCTCAAGGATCT
TACCGCTGTTGAGATCCAGTTCGATGTAACCCACTCGTGCACCCAACTGATCTTCAGCATCTTTTACTTT
CACCAGCGTTTCTGGGTGAGCAAAAACAGGAAGGCAAAATGCCGCAAAAAAGGGAATAAGGGCGACACGG
AAATGTTGAATACTCATACTCTTCCTTTTTCAATATTATTGAAGCATTTATCAGGGTTATTGTCTCATGA
GCGGATACATATTTGAATGTATTTAGAAAAATAAACAAATAGGGGTTCCGCGCACATTTCCCCGAAAAGT
GCCACCTGACGTCCCAATGATTGCACCATATGCGGTGTGAAATACCGCACAGATGCGTAAGGAGAAAATA
CCGCATCAGATTGGCTATTGGCCATTGCATACGTTGTATCCATATCATAATATGTACATTTATATTGGCT
CATGTCCAACATTACCGCCATGTTGACATTGATTATTGACTAGTTATTAATAGTAATCAATTACGGGGTC
ATTAGTTCATAGCCCATATATGGAGTTCCGCGTTACATAACTTACGGTAAATGGCCCGCCTGGCTGACCG
CCCAACGACCCCCGCCCATTGACGTCAATAATGACGTATGTTCCCATAGTAACGCCAATAGGGACTTTCC
ATTGACGTCAATGGGTGGAGTATTTACGGTAAACTGCCCACTTGGCAGTACATCAAGTGTATCATATGCC
AAGTACGCCCCCTATTGACGTCAATGACGGTAAATGGCCCGCCTGGCATTATGCCCAGTACATGACCTTA
TGGGACTTTCCTACTTGGCAGTACATCTACGTATTAGTCATCGCTATTACCATGGTGATGCGGTTTTGGC
AGTACATCAATGGGCGTGGATAGCGGTTTGACTCACGGGGATTTCCAAGTCTCCACCCCATTGACGTCAA
TGGGAGTTTGTTTTGGCACCAAAATCAACGGGACTTTCCAAAATGTCGTAACAACTCCGCCCCATTGACG
CAAATGGGCGGTAGGCGTGTACGGTGGGAGGTCTATATAAGCAGAGCTCGTTTAGTGAACCGTCAGATCG
CCTGGAGACGCCATCCACGCTGTTTTGACCTCCATAGAAGACACCGGGACCGATCCAGCCTCCATCGGCT
CGCATCTCTCCTTCACGCGCCCGCCGCCCTACCTGAGGCCGCCATCCACGCCGGTTGAGTCGCGTTCTGC
CGCCTCCCGCCTGTGGTGCCTCCTGAACTGCGTCCGCCGTCTAGGTAAGTTTAAAGCTCAGGTCGAGACC
GGGCCTTTGTCCGGCGCTCCCTTGGAGCCTACCTAGACTCAGCCGGCTCTCCACGCTTTGCCTGACCCTG
CTTGCTCAACTCTAGTTAACGGTGGAGGGCAGTGTAGTCTGAGCAGTACTCGTTGCTGCCGCGCGCGCCA
CCAGACATAATAGCTGACAGACTAACAGACTGTTCCTTTCCATGGGTCTTTTCTGCAGTCACCGTCGTCG
ACACGTGTGATCAGATATCGCGGCCGCTCTAGA
Features (pLannotate 1.2.2; 10 found; start..end, strand, type, name):
      1..3756    +  CDS            S: SPIKE_SARS2 - Experimental evidence at protein level: Swiss-Prot protein existence level 1. [Spike glycoprotein]: May down-regulate host tetherin (BST2) by lysosomal degradation, thereby counteracting its antiviral activity. From Severe acute respiratory syndrome coronavirus 2 (2019-nCoV) (SARS-CoV-2).
   3779..4003    +  polyA_signal   bGH poly(A) signal: bovine growth hormone polyadenylation signal
   4418..5006    -  rep_origin     ori: high-copy-number ColE1/pMB1/pBR322/pUC origin of replication
   5177..6037    -  CDS            AmpR: β-lactamase; bla; confers resistance to ampicillin, carbenicillin, and related antibiotics
   6038..6142    -  promoter       AmpR promoter: bla
   6182..6239    +  misc_feature   bom (fragment): basis of mobility region from pBR322
   6325..6704    +  enhancer       CMV enhancer: human cytomegalovirus immediate early enhancer
   6705..6908    +  promoter       CMV promoter: human cytomegalovirus (CMV) immediate early promoter
   6997..7224    +  LTR            5' LTR (truncated) (fragment): truncated 5' long terminal repeat (LTR) from human T-cell leukemia virus (HTLV) type 1
   7228..7338    +  intron         CMV intron (fragment): modified intron A from human cytomegalovirus
