[The description below was written by a language model from this plasmid's Addgene catalogue record and pLannotate feature annotations shown in this document.]
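Description:
pDMJ2-SARS-CoV-2-Spike (BA.2.12.1) is a 7,383-nt mammalian expression plasmid built on the pDMJ2 backbone that produces the spike glycoprotein of the SARS-CoV-2 Omicron BA.2.12.1 lineage for pseudotyping viral particles. In bacteria it is maintained through a high-copy ColE1/pUC-type origin and selected with ampicillin via a β-lactamase gene driven by its own bla promoter. A short fragment of the pBR322 basis-of-mobility region is also annotated in the backbone.

The expression cassette begins with the human cytomegalovirus immediate-early enhancer and promoter, followed by a fragment of the HTLV-1 5' LTR and a fragment of modified CMV intron A. These leader elements are commonly combined with CMV promoters to raise transcript processing and expression levels. They sit directly upstream of the spike open reading frame (the map is numbered from the start of the coding sequence, so the promoter region lies at the end of the circular record), and a bovine growth hormone polyadenylation signal terminates the transcript. The spike insert was made by gene synthesis and carries the BA.2.12.1 set of changes, including the 24–26 deletion with A27S and G142D in the N-terminal domain. It also has a dense cluster of receptor-binding-domain substitutions such as K417N, L452Q, E484A, Q493R and N501Y, along with D614G, P681H near the furin site, and S704L. No epitope tags or reporters are annotated.

The plasmid supplies only the envelope protein. The record does not name the packaging or reporter constructs it is paired with, but its stated use is generating spike-pseudotyped virus, in the context of work on antibody immune evasion in viral evolution.
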