Addgene plasmid #241057: pDMJ2-SARS-CoV-2-Spike (BA.2.12.1)
Purpose: Expresses SARS-CoV-2 spike (BA.2.12.1) protein for creating pseudotyped virus
Depositing lab: Jeremy Luban. Depositing organization: University of Massachusetts, Worcester. Publication: Computationally designed proteins mimic antibody immune evasion in viral evolution. Youssef N, Gurev S, Ghantous F, Brock KP, Jaimes JA, Thadani NN, Dauphin A, Sherman AC, Yurkovetskiy L, Soto D, Estanboulieh R, Kotzen B, Notin P, Kollasch AW, Cohen AA, Dross SE, Erasmus J, Fuller DH, Bjorkman PJ, Lemieux JE, Luban J, Seaman MS, Marks DS. Immunity. 2025 May 6:S1074-7613(25)00178-5. doi: 10.1016/j.immuni.2025.04.015. PubMed 40345199.
Backbone
  Vector backbone: pDMJ2
  Vector type: Mammalian Expression
Growth in bacteria
  Bacterial resistance: Ampicillin, 100 μg/mL
  Growth temperature: 37°C
  Growth strain: DH5alpha
  Copy number: High Copy
Gene/Insert
  Gene/Insert name: Spike (BA.2.12.1)
  Species: SARS-CoV-2
  Mutation: T19I,L24del,P25del,P26del,A27S,G142D,V213G,G339D,S371F,S373P,S375F,T376A,D405N,R408S,K417N,N440K,L452Q,S477N,T478K,E484A,Q493R,Q498R,N501Y,Y505H,D614G,H655Y,N679K,P681H,S704L,N764K,D796Y,Q954H,N969K
  Entrez Gene: S (a.k.a. GU280_gp02, spike glycoprotein)
  Cloning method: Gene Synthesis
Terms and licenses: Academic/Nonprofit Terms; Industry Terms: Not Available to Industry
How to cite: pDMJ2-SARS-CoV-2-Spike (BA.2.12.1) was a gift from Jeremy Luban (Addgene plasmid # 241057 ; http://n2t.net/addgene:241057 ; RRID:Addgene_241057)
